Addgene plasmid #161541: pJM574 ZF2x6-C 3xFLAG-NLS-DsDed-ZF1 in TUPV2
Purpose: Inducible expression of 3xFLAG-NLS-DsDed-ZF1 under the ZF2x6-C promoter
Depositing lab: Joshua Leonard. Depositing organization: Northwestern University. Publication: Model-guided design of mammalian genetic programs. Muldoon JJ, Kandula V, Hong M, Donahue PS, Boucher JD, Bagheri N, Leonard JN. Sci Adv. 2021 Feb 19;7(8). pii: 7/8/eabe9375. doi: 10.1126/sciadv.abe9375. Print 2021 Feb. PubMed 33608279.
Backbone
  Vector backbone: pJM451 EF1α EBFP2-P2A-BlastR (TUPV2)
  Vector type: Mammalian Expression, Synthetic Biology
Growth in bacteria
  Bacterial resistance: Ampicillin, 100 μg/mL
  Growth temperature: 37°C
  Growth strain: DH5alpha
  Copy number: High Copy
Gene/Insert
  Gene/Insert name: 3xFLAG-NLS-DsDed-ZF1
  Species: Synthetic
  Promoter: ZF2x6-C
  Tag / fusion protein: 3x-FLAG (N terminal on insert)
  Cloning method: Restriction Enzyme; 5′ cloning site BglII (not destroyed); 3′ cloning site NotI (not destroyed)
  Sequencing primers: 5′ CGACACGGAAATGTTGAATAC; 3′ CAGTGGGAGTGGCACCTTCC
Terms and licenses: Academic/Nonprofit Terms; Industry Terms: Not Available to Industry
How to cite: pJM574 ZF2x6-C 3xFLAG-NLS-DsDed-ZF1 in TUPV2 was a gift from Joshua Leonard (Addgene plasmid # 161541 ; http://n2t.net/addgene:161541 ; RRID:Addgene_161541)
