[The description below was written by a language model from this plasmid's Addgene catalogue record and pLannotate feature annotations shown in this document.]
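Description:
pJM574 is a mammalian expression plasmid for synthetic biology, built in the TUPV2 backbone (derived from pJM451, whose name indicates an EF1α EBFP2-P2A-BlastR cassette). It is propagated in E. coli as a high-copy plasmid through a ColE1/pUC-type origin and selected with ampicillin via the β-lactamase gene and its own promoter. An f1 phage origin and remnants of a lac promoter/operator region and a pBluescript-type polylinker are also present. The annotated 5,481-nt sequence shows no EF1α, EBFP2 or blasticidin-resistance features. It shows only an SV40 early promoter followed by a short fragment of a bleomycin-family resistance gene and an SV40 polyadenylation signal, so no intact mammalian selection marker is evident from the feature table.

The payload is a synthetic fusion protein, 3xFLAG-NLS-DsDed-ZF1, cloned between BglII and NotI sites and terminated by the bovine growth hormone polyadenylation signal. Transcription is driven by the ZF2x6-C promoter. By its name, this promoter places an array of binding sites for a second zinc finger domain (ZF2) upstream of a minimal TATA-box promoter, which appears in the annotation as a minP fragment with low basal activity. Expression is therefore inducible, depending on a cognate ZF2-based transcription factor supplied in trans. The coding region begins with an N-terminal 3xFLAG epitope for detection and a nuclear localization signal. Next comes a segment that the annotation tool matches to DsRed-Express2, corresponding to the "DsDed" module; the record does not define this name or say whether it fluoresces. The ZF1 DNA-binding domain lies at the C-terminal end but is not separately annotated. No activation domain is listed, which suggests the product binds ZF1 sites without activating transcription, though the record does not state its role. The plasmid serves as a regulated node in model-guided, multi-component mammalian genetic programs.
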