Features (pLannotate 1.2.2; 17 found; start..end, strand, type, name):
    192..208     +  promoter       minP (fragment): minimal TATA-box promoter with low basal activity
    295..318     +  CDS            3xFLAG (fragment): three tandem FLAG® epitope tags
    388..1062    +  CDS            DsRed-Express2: DsRed-Express2 is a basic (constitutively fluorescent) orange fluorescent protein published in 2008, derived from Discosoma sp.. It is reported to be a rapidly-maturing protein.
   1425..1536    +  polyA_signal   bGH poly(A) signal: bovine growth hormone polyadenylation signal
   2021..2046    -  misc_feature   MCS (fragment): pBluescript multiple cloning site
   2418..2846    +  rep_origin     f1 ori (sequence partly withheld): f1 bacteriophage origin of replication; arrow indicates direction of (+) strand synthesis
   2851..2873    +  promoter       SV40 promoter (fragment): SV40 enhancer and early promoter
   2874..3065    +  promoter       SV40 promoter: SV40 early promoter
   3092..3190    +  CDS            ble (fragment): BLE_KLEPN - Experimental evidence at protein level: Swiss-Prot protein existence level 1. Binding protein with a strong affinity to the bleomycin family of antibiotics. Binds to CL990; an antimitotic-antibiotic compound. From Klebsiella pneumoniae.
   3185..3306    +  polyA_signal   SV40 poly(A) signal: SV40 polyadenylation signal
   3379..3395    -  protein_bind   lac operator: The lac repressor binds to the lac operator to inhibit transcription in E. coli. This inhibition can be relieved by adding lactose or isopropyl-β-D-thiogalactopyranoside (IPTG). lac repressor encoded by lacI
   3403..3433    -  promoter       lac promoter: promoter for the E. coli lac operon
   3448..3469    -  protein_bind   CAP binding site: CAP binding activates transcription in the presence of cAMP. E. coli catabolite activator protein
   3482..3574    -  CDS            lacI (fragment): lac repressor; lacI; The lac repressor binds to the lac operator to inhibit transcription in E. coli. This inhibition can be relieved by adding lactose or isopropyl-β-D-thiogalactopyranoside (IPTG).
   3757..4345    -  rep_origin     ori: high-copy-number ColE1/pMB1/pBR322/pUC origin of replication
   4516..5376    -  CDS            AmpR: β-lactamase; bla; confers resistance to ampicillin, carbenicillin, and related antibiotics
   5377..5481    -  promoter       AmpR promoter: bla
>Addgene plasmid #161541 | pJM574 ZF2x6-C 3xFLAG-NLS-DsDed-ZF1 in TUPV2 | addgene full sequence | sequence record 317641 | Addgene NGS Result
CACATTTCCCCGAAAAGTGCCACCTGACGTCGACGGATCGGGAGATCGAAGACGGGCAAAACCGATGTTG
ACGGACTAATCCTGACAAGATCTGCGAGGAGGACGTGACGCGAGAGGACGTGTGAGCTGAGGACGTGGAC
TAAGAGGACGTGACGCGAGAGGACGTGTGAGCTGAGGACGTGAACGCTCTCTAGAGGGTATATAATGGGG
GCCACTAGTCTACTACCAGAGCTCATCGCTAGCGCCACCATGGATTATAAGGATCACGATGGCGACTACA
AGGACCACGATATTGACTACAAAGACGATGACGATAAAATGGCTCCTAAGAAAAAGCGCAAAGTCGGTAT
CCATGGCGTTCCCGGATCAGGCTCCGGAAGTGGCTCCATGGATAGCACTGAGAACGTCATCAAGCCCTTC
ATGCGCTTCAAGGTGCACATGGAGGGCTCCGTGAACGGCCACGAGTTCGAGATCGAGGGCGAGGGCGAGG
GCAAGCCCTACGAGGGCACCCAGACCGCCAAGCTCCAGGTGACCAAGGGCGGCCCCCTGCCCTTCGCCTG
GGACATCCTGTCCCCCCAGTTCCAGTACGGCTCCAAGGTGTACGTGAAGCACCCCGCCGACATCCCCGAC
TACAAGAAGCTGTCCTTCCCCGAGGGCTTCAAGTGGGAGAAGGTGATGAACTTCGAGGACGGCGGCGTGG
TGACCGTGACCCAGGACTCCTCCCTCCAGGACGGCACCTTCATCTACCACGTGAAGTTCATCGGCGTGAA
CTTCCCCTCCGACGGCCCCGTAATGCAGAAGAAAACTCTGGGCTGGGAGCCCTCCACCGAGCGCCTGTAC
CCCCGCGACGGCGTGCTGAAGGGCGAGATCCACAAGGCGCTGAAGCTGAAGGGCGGCGGCCACTACCTGG
TGGAGTTCAAGTCAATCTACATGGCCAAGAAGCCCGTGAAGCTGCCCGGCTACTACTACGTGGACTCCAA
GCTGGACATCACCTCCCACAACGAGGACTACACCGTGGTGGAGCAGTACGAGCGCGCCGAGGCCCGCCAC
CACCTGTTCCAGTCTGGTTCTGGTTCTGGTTCAGGATCCGGTACCGGTGGAGCTAGACCCGGGGAGCGCC
CCTTCCAGTGTCGCATTTGCATGCGGAACTTTTCGCGCCAGGACAGGCTTGACAGGCATACCCGTACTCA
TACCGGTGAAAAACCGTTTCAGTGTCGGATCTGTATGCGAAATTTCTCCCAGAAGGAGCACTTGGCGGGG
CATCTACGTACGCACACCGGCGAGAAGCCATTCCAATGCCGAATATGCATGCGCAACTTCAGTCGCCGCG
ACAACCTGAACCGGCACCTAAAAACCCACCTGAGAGGATCTTAAGCGGCCGCTCGAGTCTAGAGGGCCCG
TTTAAACCCGCTGATCAGCCTCGACTGTGCCTTCTAGTTGCCAGCCATCTGTTGTTTGCCCCTCCCCCGT
GCCTTCCTTGACCCTGGAAGGTGCCACTCCCACTGTCCTTTCCTAATAAAATGAGGAAATTGCATCGCAT
TGTCTGAGTAGGTGTCATTCTATTCTGGGGGGTGGGGTGGGGCAGGACAGCAAGGGGGAGGATTGGGAAG
TCAATAGCAGGCATGCTGGGGATGCGGTGGGCTCTATGGCTTCTGAGGCAGGTCGAAGAACTATTTCCTG
GCTGTTACGCGAGCGCATCGCGATAAGCTCTAGAGGGACAGCCCCCCCCCAAAGCCCCCAGGGATGTAAT
TACGTCCCTCCCCCGCTAGGGGGCAGCAGCGAGCCGCCCGGGGCTCCGCTCCGGTCCGGCGCTCCCCCCG
CATCCCCGAGCCGGCAGCGTGCGGGGACAGCCCGGGCACGGGGAAGGTGGCACGGGATCGCTTTCCTCTG
AACGCTTCTCGCTGCTCTTTGAGCCTGCAGACACCTGGGGGGATACGGGGAAAAAGCTTTAGGCTGAAAG
AGAGATTTAGAATGACAGAATCATAGAACGGCCTGCGTACGGATGGGGCTCTAGCTCTAGAGCTTGATAT
CGAATTCCTGCAGCCCCGCTAGAGGGACAGCCCCCCCCCAAAGCCCCCAGGGATGTAATTACGTCCCTCC
CCCGCTAGGGGGCAGCAGCGAGCCGCCCGGGGCTCCGCTCCGGTCCGGCGCTCCCCCCGCATCCCCGAGC
CGGCAGCGTGCGGGGACAGCCCGGGCACGGGGAAGGTGGCACGGGATCGCTTTCCTCTGAACGCTTCTCG
CTGCTCTTTGAGCCTGCAGACACCTGGGGGGATACGGGGAAAAAGCTTTAGGCTGAAAGAGAGATTTAGA
ATGACAGAATCATAGAACGGCCTGGGCGCGCCTGGTGGCGAACGATCAACAGACGGGAGAGGACTAAAGT
CTTCGCTGACAGCGACCGGACTCTAGGGGGTATCCCC
[124 nt withheld, positions 2418-2541]
C
[91 nt withheld, positions 2543-2633]
A
[49 nt withheld, positions 2635-2683]
CCTTTGACGTTGGAGTCCACGTTCTTT
[37 nt withheld, positions 2711-2747]
ACCCTATCTCGGTCTATTCTTTTGATTTATAAGGGATTTTGCCGATTTCGGCCTATTGGTTAAAAAATGA
GCTGATTTAACAAAAATTTAACGCGAATTAATTCTGTGGAATGTGTGTCAGTTAGGCTCAATTAGTCAGC
AACCATAGTCCCGCCCCTAACTCCGCCCATCCCGCCCCTAACTCCGCCCAGTTCCGCCCATTCTCCGCCC
CATGGCTGACTAATTTTTTTTATTTATGCAGAGGCCGAGGCCGCCTCTGCCTCTGAGCTATTCCAGAAGT
AGTGAGGAGGCTTTTTTGGAGGCCTAGGCTTTTGCAAAAAGCTCCCGGGAGCTTGTATATCCATTTTCGG
AGGTTGGGCTTCGGAATCGTTTTCCGGGACGCCGGCTGGATGATCCTCCAGCGCGGGGATCTCATGCTGG
AGTTCTTCGCCCACCCCAACTTGTTTATTGCAGCTTATAATGGTTACAAATAAAGCAATAGCATCACAAA
TTTCACAAATAAAGCATTTTTTTCACTGCATTCTAGTTGTGGTTTGTCCAAACTCATCAATGTATCTTAT
CATGTCTGTATACCGTCGACCTCTAGCTAGAGCTTGGCGTAATCATGGTCATAGCTGTTTCCTGTGTGAA
ATTGTTATCCGCTCACAATTCCACACAACATACGAGCCGGAAGCATAAAGTGTAAAGCCTGGGGTGCCTA
ATGAGTGAGCTAACTCACATTAATTGCGTTGCGCTCACTGCCCGCTTTCCAGTCGGGAAACCTGTCGTGC
CAGCTGCATTAATGAATCGGCCAACGCGCGGGGAGAGGCGGTTTGCGTATTGGGCGCTCTTCCGCTTCCT
CGCTCACTGACTCGCTGCGCTCGGTCGTTCGGCTGCGGCGAGCGGTATCAGCTCACTCAAAGGCGGTAAT
ACGGTTATCCACAGAATCAGGGGATAACGCAGGAAAGAACATGTGAGCAAAAGGCCAGCAAAAGGCCAGG
AACCGTAAAAAGGCCGCGTTGCTGGCGTTTTTCCATAGGCTCCGCCCCCCTGACGAGCATCACAAAAATC
GACGCTCAAGTCAGAGGTGGCGAAACCCGACAGGACTATAAAGATACCAGGCGTTTCCCCCTGGAAGCTC
CCTCGTGCGCTCTCCTGTTCCGACCCTGCCGCTTACCGGATACCTGTCCGCCTTTCTCCCTTCGGGAAGC
GTGGCGCTTTCTCATAGCTCACGCTGTAGGTATCTCAGTTCGGTGTAGGTCGTTCGCTCCAAGCTGGGCT
GTGTGCACGAACCCCCCGTTCAGCCCGACCGCTGCGCCTTATCCGGTAACTATCGTCTTGAGTCCAACCC
GGTAAGACACGACTTATCGCCACTGGCAGCAGCCACTGGTAACAGGATTAGCAGAGCGAGGTATGTAGGC
GGTGCTACAGAGTTCTTGAAGTGGTGGCCTAACTACGGCTACACTAGAAGAACAGTATTTGGTATCTGCG
CTCTGCTGAAGCCAGTTACCTTCGGAAAAAGAGTTGGTAGCTCTTGATCCGGCAAACAAACCACCGCTGG
TAGCGGTGGTTTTTTTGTTTGCAAGCAGCAGATTACGCGCAGAAAAAAAGGATCTCAAGAAGATCCTTTG
ATCTTTTCTACGGGGTCTGACGCTCAGTGGAACGAAAACTCACGTTAAGGGATTTTGGTCATGAGATTAT
CAAAAAGGATCTTCACCTAGATCCTTTTAAATTAAAAATGAAGTTTTAAATCAATCTAAAGTATATATGA
GTAAACTTGGTCTGACAGTTACCAATGCTTAATCAGTGAGGCACCTATCTCAGCGATCTGTCTATTTCGT
TCATCCATAGTTGCCTGACTCCCCGTCGTGTAGATAACTACGATACGGGAGGGCTTACCATCTGGCCCCA
GTGCTGCAATGATACCGCGAGATCCACGCTCACCGGCTCCAGATTTATCAGCAATAAACCAGCCAGCCGG
AAGGGCCGAGCGCAGAAGTGGTCCTGCAACTTTATCCGCCTCCATCCAGTCTATTAATTGTTGCCGGGAA
GCTAGAGTAAGTAGTTCGCCAGTTAATAGTTTGCGCAACGTTGTTGCCATTGCTACAGGCATCGTGGTGT
CACGCTCGTCGTTTGGTATGGCTTCATTCAGCTCCGGTTCCCAACGATCAAGGCGAGTTACATGATCCCC
CATGTTGTGCAAAAAAGCGGTTAGCTCCTTCGGTCCTCCGATCGTTGTCAGAAGTAAGTTGGCCGCAGTG
TTATCACTCATGGTTATGGCAGCACTGCATAATTCTCTTACTGTCATGCCATCCGTAAGATGCTTTTCTG
TGACTGGTGAGTACTCAACCAAGTCATTCTGAGAATAGTGTATGCGGCGACCGAGTTGCTCTTGCCCGGC
GTCAATACGGGATAATACCGCGCCACATAGCAGAACTTTAAAAGTGCTCATCATTGGAAAACGTTCTTCG
GGGCGAAAACTCTCAAGGATCTTACCGCTGTTGAGATCCAGTTCGATGTAACCCACTCGTGCACCCAACT
GATCTTCAGCATCTTTTACTTTCACCAGCGTTTCTGGGTGAGCAAAAACAGGAAGGCAAAATGCCGCAAA
AAAGGGAATAAGGGCGACACGGAAATGTTGAATACTCATACTCTTCCTTTTTCAATATTATTGAAGCATT
TATCAGGGTTATTGTCTCATGAGCGGATACATATTTGAATGTATTTAGAAAAATAAACAAATAGGGGTTC
CGCG
