>Addgene plasmid #161541 | pJM574 ZF2x6-C 3xFLAG-NLS-DsDed-ZF1 in TUPV2 | depositor partial sequence | sequence record 313000 | ZF2x6-C promoter
AGATCTGCGAGGAGGACGTGACGCGAGAGGACGTGTGAGCTGAGGACGTGGACTAAGAGGACGTGACGCG
AGAGGACGTGTGAGCTGAGGACGTGAACGCTCTCTAGAGGGTATATAATGGGGGCCACTAGTCTACTACC
AGAGCTCATCGCTAGC
