>Addgene plasmid #161541 | pJM574 ZF2x6-C 3xFLAG-NLS-DsDed-ZF1 in TUPV2 | depositor partial sequence | sequence record 313001 | 3xFLAG-NLS-DsRed-ZF1 gene
ATGGATTATAAGGATCACGATGGCGACTACAAGGACCACGATATTGACTACAAAGACGATGACGATAAAA
TGGCTCCTAAGAAAAAGCGCAAAGTCGGTATCCATGGCGTTCCCGGATCAGGCTCCGGAAGTGGCTCCAT
GGATAGCACTGAGAACGTCATCAAGCCCTTCATGCGCTTCAAGGTGCACATGGAGGGCTCCGTGAACGGC
CACGAGTTCGAGATCGAGGGCGAGGGCGAGGGCAAGCCCTACGAGGGCACCCAGACCGCCAAGCTCCAGG
TGACCAAGGGCGGCCCCCTGCCCTTCGCCTGGGACATCCTGTCCCCCCAGTTCCAGTACGGCTCCAAGGT
GTACGTGAAGCACCCCGCCGACATCCCCGACTACAAGAAGCTGTCCTTCCCCGAGGGCTTCAAGTGGGAG
AAGGTGATGAACTTCGAGGACGGCGGCGTGGTGACCGTGACCCAGGACTCCTCCCTCCAGGACGGCACCT
TCATCTACCACGTGAAGTTCATCGGCGTGAACTTCCCCTCCGACGGCCCCGTAATGCAGAAGAAAACTCT
GGGCTGGGAGCCCTCCACCGAGCGCCTGTACCCCCGCGACGGCGTGCTGAAGGGCGAGATCCACAAGGCG
CTGAAGCTGAAGGGCGGCGGCCACTACCTGGTGGAGTTCAAGTCAATCTACATGGCCAAGAAGCCCGTGA
AGCTGCCCGGCTACTACTACGTGGACTCCAAGCTGGACATCACCTCCCACAACGAGGACTACACCGTGGT
GGAGCAGTACGAGCGCGCCGAGGCCCGCCACCACCTGTTCCAGTCTGGTTCTGGTTCTGGTTCAGGATCC
GGTACCGGTGGAGCTAGACCCGGGGAGCGCCCCTTCCAGTGTCGCATTTGCATGCGGAACTTTTCGCGCC
AGGACAGGCTTGACAGGCATACCCGTACTCATACCGGTGAAAAACCGTTTCAGTGTCGGATCTGTATGCG
AAATTTCTCCCAGAAGGAGCACTTGGCGGGGCATCTACGTACGCACACCGGCGAGAAGCCATTCCAATGC
CGAATATGCATGCGCAACTTCAGTCGCCGCGACAACCTGAACCGGCACCTAAAAACCCACCTGAGAGGAT
CTTAA
